Addgene plasmid #132052: pDONR221_SLC25A30
Purpose: Gateway entry clone with codon-optimized ORF sequence for subcloning into custom expression vectors
Depositing lab: RESOLUTE Consortium & Giulio Superti-Furga. Depositing organization: CeMM Research Center for Molecular Medicine. Publication: The RESOLUTE consortium: unlocking SLC transporters for drug discovery. Superti-Furga G, Lackner D, Wiedmer T, Ingles-Prieto A, Barbosa B, Girardi E, Goldmann U, Gurtl B, Klavins K, Klimek C, Lindinger S, Lineiro-Retes E, Muller AC, Onstein S, Redinger G, Reil D, Sedlyarov V, Wolf G, Crawford M, Everley R, ... Steppan CM. Nat Rev Drug Discov. 2020 Jul;19(7):429-430. doi: 10.1038/d41573-020-00056-6. PubMed 32265506.
Backbone
  Vector backbone: pDONR221
  Backbone manufacturer: Thermo Fisher Scientific
  Backbone size w/o insert (bp): 2550
  Vector type: Mammalian Expression
Growth in bacteria
  Bacterial resistance: Kanamycin, 50 μg/mL
  Growth temperature: 37°C
  Growth strain: Stbl3
  Copy number: High Copy
Gene/Insert
  Gene/Insert name: SLC25A30
  Species: H. sapiens (human)
  Insert size (bp): 873
  Entrez Gene: SLC25A30 (a.k.a. KMCP1)
  Cloning method: Gateway Cloning
  Sequencing primers: 5′ M13-fwd; 3′ M13-rev
Terms and licenses: Academic/Nonprofit Terms; Industry Terms
Depositor comments: For more information on the full Resolute plasmid collection, please see www.addgene.org/depositor-collections/re-solute/. Please provide your feedback on this plasmid to the RESOLUTE consortium by filling out their RESOLUTE repository feedback form: https://forms.office.com/Pages/ResponsePage.aspx?id=0e05yklzmkS7rjFGQL4N7z4feCLQvEJAmVcOCM_u885UN1JJRko0Ukg4TVQwNTZLOUxPQVJWT1NHUCQlQCN0PWcu
How to cite: pDONR221_SLC25A30 was a gift from RESOLUTE Consortium & Giulio Superti-Furga (Addgene plasmid # 132052 ; http://n2t.net/addgene:132052 ; RRID:Addgene_132052)
