[The description below was written by a language model from this plasmid's Addgene catalogue record and pLannotate feature annotations shown in this document.]
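Description:
pDONR221_SLC25A30 is a Gateway entry clone built on the pDONR221 backbone, carrying a codon-optimized open reading frame for human SLC25A30 (also known as KMCP1), a member of the SLC25 mitochondrial carrier family annotated as a probable transporter. The full sequenced plasmid is about 3.4 kb. It is maintained in E. coli through a high-copy ColE1/pUC-type origin of replication and selected with kanamycin via an aminoglycoside phosphotransferase (KanR) gene.

The 873 bp ORF sits between attL1 and attL2 sites, the products of a BP recombination into the donor vector. These sites allow directional, in-frame transfer of the insert into any attR-containing destination vector by an LR Clonase reaction. Although the catalogue lists the vector type as mammalian expression, the feature table shows no eukaryotic promoter or polyadenylation signal driving the ORF, so expression depends on the destination vector chosen. Upstream of the cassette, rrnB T1 and T2 terminators insulate the insert from read-through transcription originating in the backbone. A T7 promoter lies just beyond attL2, oriented back toward the insert. The short lacI and lacZα fragments annotated near the terminators and attL1 are small partial matches rather than functional genes. M13 forward and reverse priming sites flanking the cassette are used for sequence verification.

The plasmid belongs to a large consortium collection of solute carrier (SLC) entry clones and is intended as a source of the SLC25A30 coding sequence for subcloning into custom expression vectors for studies of transporter function and drug discovery.
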