Features (pLannotate 1.2.2; 10 found; start..end, strand, type, name):
    121..213     +  CDS            lacI (fragment): lac repressor; lacI; The lac repressor binds to the lac operator to inhibit transcription in E. coli. This inhibition can be relieved by adding lactose or isopropyl-β-D-thiogalactopyranoside (IPTG).
    268..295     -  terminator     rrnB T2 terminator: transcription terminator T2 from the E. coli rrnB gene
    427..470     +  terminator     rrnB T1 terminator: Escherichia coli rrnB; transcription terminator T1 from the E. coli rrnB gene
    517..553     -  CDS            lacZα (fragment): LacZα fragment of β-galactosidase; lacZ fragment
    569..668     +  protein_bind   attL1: mutant version of attL; recombination site for the Gateway® LR reaction LR Clonase™
    674..1546    +  CDS            SLC25A30: KMCP1_HUMAN - Also known as KMCP1. Experimental evidence at protein level: Swiss-Prot protein existence level 1. Probable transporter. From Homo sapiens (Human).
   1548..1647    -  protein_bind   attL2: mutant version of attL; recombination site for the Gateway® LR reaction LR Clonase™
   1665..1683    -  promoter       T7 promoter: promoter for bacteriophage T7 RNA polymerase
   1817..2626    +  CDS            KanR: aminoglycoside phosphotransferase; aph(3')-Ia; confers resistance to kanamycin in bacteria or G418 (Geneticin®) in eukaryotes
   2773..3361    +  rep_origin     ori: high-copy-number ColE1/pMB1/pBR322/pUC origin of replication
>Addgene plasmid #132052 | pDONR221_SLC25A30 | addgene full sequence | sequence record 261912 | Addgene NGS Result
CTTTCCTGCGTTATCCCCTGATTCTGTGGATAACCGTATTACCGCCTTTGAGTGAGCTGATACCGCTCGC
CGCAGCCGAACGACCGAGCGCAGCGAGTCAGTGAGCGAGGAAGCGGAAGAGCGCCCAATACGCAAACCGC
CTCTCCCCGCGCGTTGGCCGATTCATTAATGCAGCTGGCACGACAGGTTTCCCGACTGGAAAGCGGGCAG
TGAGCGCAACGCAATTAATACGCGTACCGCTAGCCAGGAAGAGTTTGTAGAAACGCAAAAAGGCCATCCG
TCAGGATGGCCTTCTGCTTAGTTTGATGCCTGGCAGTTTATGGCGGGCGTCCTGCCCGCCACCCTCCGGG
CCGTTGCTTCACAACGTTCAAATCCGCTCCCGGCGGATTTGTCCTACTCAGGAGAGCGTTCACCGACAAA
CAACAGATAAAACGAAAGGCCCAGTCTTCCGACTGAGCCTTTCGTTTTATTTGATGCCTGGCAGTTCCCT
ACTCTCGCGTTAACGCTAGCATGGATGTTTTCCCAGTCACGACGTTGTAAAACGACGGCCAGTCTTAAGC
TCGGGCCCCAAATAATGATTTTATTTTGACTGATAGTGACCTGTTCGTTGCAACACATTGATGAGCAATG
CTTTTTTATAATGCCAACTTTGTACAAAAAAGCAGGCTCCACCATGTCCGCCCTGAACTGGAAGCCTTTC
GTGTACGGAGGACTGGCATCTATCACCGCAGAGTGCGGCACATTTCCAATCGACCTGACCAAGACAAGAC
TGCAGATCCAGGGCCAGACCAATGATGCCAAGTTCAAGGAGATCCGGTACAGAGGAATGCTGCACGCACT
GGTGCGGATCGGAAGAGAGGAGGGCCTGAAGGCCCTGTATTCCGGAATCGCACCAGCAATGCTGAGGCAG
GCCTCTTACGGCACCATCAAGATCGGCACATATCAGAGCCTGAAGAGACTGTTCATCGAGAGGCCCGAGG
ACGAGACCCTGCCTATCAACGTGATCTGTGGCATCCTGAGCGGCGTGATCAGCTCCACCATCGCCAACCC
CACAGATGTGCTGAAGATCCGCATGCAGGCCCAGTCCAATACAATCCAGGGCGGCATGATCGGCAACTTT
ATGAATATCTACCAGCAGGAGGGAACCAGGGGACTGTGGAAGGGCGTGTCCCTGACAGCACAGAGGGCAG
CCATCGTGGTGGGCGTGGAGCTGCCCGTGTACGACATCACCAAGAAGCACCTGATCCTGTCTGGCCTGAT
GGGCGATACCGTGTATACACACTTCCTGTCTAGCTTTACCTGCGGACTGGCAGGCGCCCTGGCATCTAAC
CCTGTGGACGTGGTGAGGACACGCATGATGAATCAGAGGGTGCTGAGGGACGGCCGGTGCAGCGGCTACA
CCGGCACACTGGATTGTCTGCTGCAGACCTGGAAGAATGAGGGCTTCTTTGCCCTGTATAAGGGCTTTTG
GCCAAACTGGCTGAGGCTGGGACCATGGAATATCATCTTCTTTGTGACATATGAGCAGCTGAAGAAGCTG
GATCTGGACCCAGCTTTCTTGTACAAAGTTGGCATTATAAGAAAGCATTGCTTATCAATTTGTTGCAACG
AACAGGTCACTATCAGTCAAAATAAAATCATTATTTGCCATCCAGCTGATATCCCCTATAGTGAGTCGTA
TTACATGGTCATAGCTGTTTCCTGGCAGCTCTGGCCCGTGTCTCAAAATCTCTGATGTTACATTGCACAA
GATAAAAATATATCATCATGAACAATAAAACTGTCTGCTTACATAAACAGTAATACAAGGGGTGTTATGA
GCCATATTCAACGGGAAACGTCGAGGCCGCGATTAAATTCCAACATGGATGCTGATTTATATGGGTATAA
ATGGGCTCGCGATAATGTCGGGCAATCAGGTGCGACAATCTATCGCTTGTATGGGAAGCCCGATGCGCCA
GAGTTGTTTCTGAAACATGGCAAAGGTAGCGTTGCCAATGATGTTACAGATGAGATGGTCAGACTAAACT
GGCTGACGGAATTTATGCCTCTTCCGACCATCAAGCATTTTATCCGTACTCCTGATGATGCATGGTTACT
CACCACTGCGATCCCCGGAAAAACAGCATTCCAGGTATTAGAAGAATATCCTGATTCAGGTGAAAATATT
GTTGATGCGCTGGCAGTGTTCCTGCGCCGGTTGCATTCGATTCCTGTTTGTAATTGTCCTTTTAACAGCG
ATCGCGTATTTCGTCTCGCTCAGGCGCAATCACGAATGAATAACGGTTTGGTTGATGCGAGTGATTTTGA
TGACGAGCGTAATGGCTGGCCTGTTGAACAAGTCTGGAAAGAAATGCATAAACTTTTGCCATTCTCACCG
GATTCAGTCGTCACTCATGGTGATTTCTCACTTGATAACCTTATTTTTGACGAGGGGAAATTAATAGGTT
GTATTGATGTTGGACGAGTCGGAATCGCAGACCGATACCAGGATCTTGCCATCCTATGGAACTGCCTCGG
TGAGTTTTCTCCTTCATTACAGAAACGGCTTTTTCAAAAATATGGTATTGATAATCCTGATATGAATAAA
TTGCAGTTTCATTTGATGCTCGATGAGTTTTTCTAATCAGAATTGGTTAATTGGTTGTAACACTGGCAGA
GCATTACGCTGACTTGACGGGACGGCGCAAGCTCATGACCAAAATCCCTTAACGTGAGTTACGCGTCGTT
CCACTGAGCGTCAGACCCCGTAGAAAAGATCAAAGGATCTTCTTGAGATCCTTTTTTTCTGCGCGTAATC
TGCTGCTTGCAAACAAAAAAACCACCGCTACCAGCGGTGGTTTGTTTGCCGGATCAAGAGCTACCAACTC
TTTTTCCGAAGGTAACTGGCTTCAGCAGAGCGCAGATACCAAATACTGTTCTTCTAGTGTAGCCGTAGTT
AGGCCACCACTTCAAGAACTCTGTAGCACCGCCTACATACCTCGCTCTGCTAATCCTGTTACCAGTGGCT
GCTGCCAGTGGCGATAAGTCGTGTCTTACCGGGTTGGACTCAAGACGATAGTTACCGGATAAGGCGCAGC
GGTCGGGCTGAACGGGGGGTTCGTGCACACAGCCCAGCTTGGAGCGAACGACCTACACCGAACTGAGATA
CCTACAGCGTGAGCTATGAGAAAGCGCCACGCTTCCCGAAGGGAGAAAGGCGGACAGGTATCCGGTAAGC
GGCAGGGTCGGAACAGGAGAGCGCACGAGGGAGCTTCCAGGGGGAAACGCCTGGTATCTTTATAGTCCTG
TCGGGTTTCGCCACCTCTGACTTGAGCGTCGATTTTTGTGATGCTCGTCAGGGGGGCGGAGCCTATGGAA
AAACGCCAGCAACGCGGCCTTTTTACGGTTCCTGGCCTTTTGCTGGCCTTTTGCTCACATGTT
