>Addgene plasmid #132052 | pDONR221_SLC25A30 | depositor partial sequence | sequence record 253504 | Codon-optimized ORF of SLC25A30
ATGTCCGCCCTGAACTGGAAGCCTTTCGTGTACGGAGGACTGGCATCTATCACCGCAGAGTGCGGCACAT
TTCCAATCGACCTGACCAAGACAAGACTGCAGATCCAGGGCCAGACCAATGATGCCAAGTTCAAGGAGAT
CCGGTACAGAGGAATGCTGCACGCACTGGTGCGGATCGGAAGAGAGGAGGGCCTGAAGGCCCTGTATTCC
GGAATCGCACCAGCAATGCTGAGGCAGGCCTCTTACGGCACCATCAAGATCGGCACATATCAGAGCCTGA
AGAGACTGTTCATCGAGAGGCCCGAGGACGAGACCCTGCCTATCAACGTGATCTGTGGCATCCTGAGCGG
CGTGATCAGCTCCACCATCGCCAACCCCACAGATGTGCTGAAGATCCGCATGCAGGCCCAGTCCAATACA
ATCCAGGGCGGCATGATCGGCAACTTTATGAATATCTACCAGCAGGAGGGAACCAGGGGACTGTGGAAGG
GCGTGTCCCTGACAGCACAGAGGGCAGCCATCGTGGTGGGCGTGGAGCTGCCCGTGTACGACATCACCAA
GAAGCACCTGATCCTGTCTGGCCTGATGGGCGATACCGTGTATACACACTTCCTGTCTAGCTTTACCTGC
GGACTGGCAGGCGCCCTGGCATCTAACCCTGTGGACGTGGTGAGGACACGCATGATGAATCAGAGGGTGC
TGAGGGACGGCCGGTGCAGCGGCTACACCGGCACACTGGATTGTCTGCTGCAGACCTGGAAGAATGAGGG
CTTCTTTGCCCTGTATAAGGGCTTTTGGCCAAACTGGCTGAGGCTGGGACCATGGAATATCATCTTCTTT
GTGACATATGAGCAGCTGAAGAAGCTGGATCTG
